>Addgene plasmid #209236 | pMx/ATP11B-HA | addgene full sequence | sequence record 413007 | Addgene NGS Result
CCCGAAAAGTGCCACCTGCATAATGAAAGACCCCACCTGTAGGTTTGGCAAGCTAGCTTAAGTAACGCCA
TTTTGCAAGGCATGGAAAAATACATAACTGAGAATAGAAAAGTTCAGATCAAGGTCAGGAACAGATGGAA
CAGCTGAATATGGGCCAAACAGGATATCTGTGGTAAGCAGTTCCTGCCCCGGCTCAGGGCCAAGAACAGA
TGGAACAGCTGAATATGGGCCAAACAGGATATCTGTGGTAAGCAGTTCCTGCCCCGGCTCAGGGCCAAGA
ACAGATGGTCCCCAGATGCGGTCCAGCCCTCAGCAGTTTCTAGAGAACCATCAGATGTTTCCAGGGTGCC
CCAAGGACCTGAAATGACCCTGTGCCTTATTTGAACTAACCAATCAGTTCGCTTCTCGCTTCTGTTCGCG
CGCTTCTGCTCCCCGAGCTCAATAAAAGAGCCCACAACCCCTCACTCGGCGCGCCAGTCCTCCGATTGAC
TGAGTCGCCCGGGTACCCGTGTATCCAATAAACCCTCTTGCAGTTGCATCCGACTTGTGGTCTCGCTGTT
CCTTGGGAGGGTCTCCTCTGAGTGATTGACTACCCGTCAGCGGGGGTCTTTCATTTGGGGGCTCGTCCGG
GATCGGGAGACCCCTGCCCAGGGACCACCGACCCACCACCGGGAGGTAAGCTGGCCAGCAACTTATCTGT
GTCTGTCCGATTGTCTAGTGTCTATGACTGATTTTATGCGCCTGCGTCGGTACTAGTTAGCTAACTAGCT
CTGTATCTGGCGGACCCGTGGTGGAACTGACGAGTTCGGAACACCCGGCCGCAACCCTGGGAGACGTCCC
AGGGACTTCGGGGGCCGTTTTTGTGGCCCGACCTGAGTCCAAAAATCCCGATCGTTTTGGACTCTTTGGT
GCACCCCCCTAATAGGAGGGATATGTGGTTCTGGTAGGAGACGAGAACCTAAAACAGTTCCCGCCTCCGT
CTGAATTTTTGCTTTCGGTTTGGGACCGAAGCCGCGCCGCGCGTCTTGTCTGCTGCAGCATCGTTCTGTG
TTGTCTCTGTCTGACTGTGTTTCTGTATTTGTCTGAAAATTAGGGCCAGACTGTTACCACTCCCTTAAGT
TTGACCTTAGGTCACTGGAAAGATGTCGAGCGGATCGCTCACAACCAGTCGGTAGATGTCAAGAAGAGAC
GTTGGGTTACCTTCTGCTCTGCAGAATGGCCAACCTTTAACGTCGGATGGCCGCGAGACGGCACCTTTAA
CCGAGACCTCATCACCCAGGTTAAGATCAAGGTCTTTTCACCTGGCCCGCATGGACACCCAGACCAGGTC
CCCTACATCGTGACCTGGGAAGCCTTGGCTTTTGACCCCCCTCCCTGGGTCAAGCCCTTTGTACACCCTA
AGCCTCCGCCTCCTCTTCCTCCATCCGCCCCGTCTCTCCCCCTTGAACCTCCTCGTTCGACCCCGCCTCG
ATCCTCCCTTTATCCAGCCCTCACTCCTTCTCTAGGCGCCCCCATATGGCCATATGAGATCTTATATGGG
GCACCCCCGCCCCTTGTAAACTTCCCTGACCCTGACATGACAAGAGTTACTAACAGCCCCTCTCTCCAAG
CTCACTTACAGGCTCTCTACTTAGTCCAGCACGAAGTCTGGAGACCTCTGGCGGCAGCCTACCAAGAACA
ACTGGACCGACCGGTGGTACCTCACCCTTACCGAGTCGGCGACACAGTGTGGGTCCGCCGACACCAGACT
AAGAACCTAGAACCTCGCTGGAAAGGACCTTACACAGTCCTGCTGACCACCCCCACCGCCCTCAAAGTAG
ACGGCATCGCAGCTTGGATACACGCCGCCCACGTGAAGGCTGCCGACCCCGGGGGTGGACCATCCTCTAG
ACTGCCGGATCTAGCTAGTTAATTAAGGATCTCTAGTTAAGCTATCAACAAGTTTGTACAAAAAAGCAGG
CTCTTTAAAGGAACCAATTCAGTCGACTGGATCTACCATGTGGCGCTGGATCCGGCAGCAGCTGGGTTTT
GACCCACCACATCAGAGTGACACAAGAACCATCTACGTAGCCAACAGGTTTCCTCAGAATGGCCTTTACA
CACCTCAGAAATTTATAGATAACAGGATCATTTCATCTAAGTACACTGTGTGGAATTTTGTTCCAAAAAA
TTTATTTGAACAGTTCAGAAGAGTGGCAAACTTTTATTTTCTTATTATATTTTTGGTTCAGCTTATGATT
GATACACCTACCAGTCCAGTTACCAGTGGACTTCCATTATTCTTTGTGATAACAGTAACTGCCATAAAGC
AGGGATATGAAGATTGGTTACGGCATAACTCAGATAATGAAGTAAATGGAGCTCCTGTTTATGTTGTTCG
AAGTGGTGGCCTTGTAAAAACTAGATCAAAAAACATTCGGGTGGGTGATATTGTTCGAATAGCCAAAGAT
GAAATTTTTCCTGCAGACTTGGTGCTTCTGTCCTCAGATCGACTGGATGGTTCCTGTCACGTTACAACTG
CTAGTTTGGACGGAGAAACTAACCTGAAGACACATGTGGCAGTTCCAGAAACAGCATTATTACAAACAGT
TGCCAATTTGGACACTCTAGTAGCTGTAATAGAATGCCAGCAACCAGAAGCAGACTTATACAGATTCATG
GGACGAATGATCATAACCCAACAAATGGAAGAAATTGTAAGACCTCTGGGGCCGGAGAGTCTCCTGCTTC
GTGGAGCCAGATTAAAAAACACAAAAGAAATTTTTGGTGTTGCGGTATACACTGGAATGGAAACTAAGAT
GGCATTAAATTACAAGAGCAAATCACAGAAACGATCTGCAGTAGAAAAGTCAATGAATACATTTTTGATA
ATTTATCTAGTAATTCTTATATCTGAAGCTGTCATCAGCACTATCTTGAAGTATACATGGCAAGCTGAAG
AAAAATGGGATGAACCTTGGTATAACCAAAAAACAGAACATCAAAGAAATAGCAGTAAGATTCTGAGATT
TATTTCAGACTTCCTTGCTTTTTTGGTTCTCTACAATTTCATCATTCCAATTTCATTATATGTGACAGTC
GAAATGCAGAAATTTCTTGGATCGTTTTTTATTGGCTGGGATCTTGATCTGTATCATGAAGAATCAGATC
AGAAAGCTCAAGTCAATACTTCCGATCTGAATGAAGAGCTTGGACAGGTAGAGTACGTGTTTACAGATAA
AACTGGTACACTGACAGAAAATGAGATGCAGTTTCGGGAATGTTCAATTAATGGCATGAAATACCAAGAA
ATTAATGGTAGACTTGTACCCGAAGGACCAACACCAGACTCTTCAGAAGGAAACTTATCTTATCTTAGTA
GTTTATCCCATCTTAACAACTTATCCCATCTTACAACCAGTTCCTCTTTCAGAACCAGTCCTGAAAATGA
AACTGAACTAATTAAAGAACATGATCTCTTCTTTAAAGCAGTCAGTCTCTGTCACACTGTACAGATTAGC
AATGTTCAAACTGACTGCACTGGTGATGGTCCCTGGCAATCCAACCTGGCACCATCGCAGTTGGAGTACT
ATGCATCTTCACCAGATGAAAAGGCTCTAGTAGAAGCTGCAGCAAGGATTGGTATTGTGTTTATTGGCAA
TTCTGAAGAAACTATGGAGGTTAAAACTCTTGGAAAACTGGAACGGTACAAACTGCTTCATATTCTGGAA
TTTGATTCAGATCGTAGGAGAATGAGTGTAATTGTTCAGGCACCTTCAGGTGAGAAGTTATTATTTGCTA
AAGGAGCTGAGTCATCAATTCTCCCTAAATGTATAGGTGGAGAAATAGAAAAAACCAGAATTCATGTAGA
TGAATTTGCTTTGAAAGGGCTAAGAACTCTGTGTATAGCATATAGAAAATTTACATCAAAAGAGTATGAG
GAAATAGATAAACGCATATTTGAAGCCAGGACTGCCTTGCAGCAGCGGGAAGAGAAATTGGCAGCTGTTT
TCCAGTTCATAGAGAAAGACCTGATATTACTTGGAGCCACAGCAGTAGAAGACAGACTACAAGATAAAGT
TCGAGAAACTATTGAAGCATTGAGAATGGCTGGTATCAAAGTATGGGTACTTACTGGGGATAAACATGAA
ACAGCTGTTAGTGTGAGTTTATCATGTGGCCATTTTCATAGAACCATGAACATCCTTGAACTTATAAACC
AGAAATCAGACAGCGAGTGTGCTGAACAATTGAGGCAGCTTGCCAGAAGAATTACAGAGGATCATGTGAT
TCAGCATGGGCTGGTAGTGGATGGGACCAGCCTATCTCTTGCACTCAGGGAGCATGAAAAACTATTTATG
GAAGTTTGCAGAAATTGTTCAGCTGTATTATGCTGTCGTATGGCTCCACTGCAGAAAGCAAAAGTAATAA
GACTAATAAAAATATCACCTGAGAAACCTATAACATTGGCTGTTGGTGATGGTGCTAATGACGTAAGCAT
GATACAAGAAGCCCATGTTGGCATAGGAATCATGGGTAAAGAAGGAAGACAGGCTGCAAGAAACAGTGAC
TATGCAATAGCCAGATTTAAGTTCCTCTCCAAATTGCTTTTTGTTCATGGTCATTTTTATTATATTAGAA
TAGCTACCCTTGTACAGTATTTTTTTTATAAGAATGTGTGCTTTATCACACCCCAGTTTTTATATCAGTT
CTACTGTTTGTTTTCTCAGCAAACATTGTATGACAGCGTGTACCTGACTTTATACAATATTTGTTTTACT
TCCCTACCTATTCTGATATATAGTCTTTTGGAACAGCATGTAGACCCTCATGTGTTACAAAATAAGCCCA
CCCTTTATCGAGACATTAGTAAAAACCGCCTCTTAAGTATTAAAACATTTCTTTATTGGACCATCCTGGG
CTTCAGTCATGCCTTTATTTTCTTTTTTGGATCCTATTTACTAATAGGGAAAGATACATCTCTGCTTGGA
AATGGCCAGATGTTTGGAAACTGGACATTTGGCACTTTGGTCTTCACAGTCATGGTTATTACAGTCACAG
TAAAGATGGCTCTGGAAACTCATTTTTGGACTTGGATCAACCATCTCGTTACCTGGGGATCTATTATATT
TTATTTTGTATTTTCCTTGTTTTATGGAGGGATTCTCTGGCCATTTTTGGGCTCCCAGAATATGTATTTT
GTGTTTATTCAGCTCCTGTCAAGTGGTTCTGCTTGGTTTGCCATAATCCTCATGGTTGTTACATGTCTAT
TTCTTGATATCATAAAGAAGGTCTTTGACCGACACCTCCACCCTACAAGTACTGAAAAGGCACAGCTTAC
TGAAACAAATGCAGGTATCAAGTGCTTGGACTCCATGTGCTGTTTCCCGGAAGGAGAAGCAGCGTGTGCA
TCTGTTGGAAGAATGCTGGAACGAGTTATAGGAAGATGTAGTCCAACCCACATCAGCAGATCATGGAGTG
CATCGGATCCTTTCTATACCAACGACAGGAGCATCTTGACTCTCTCCACAATGGACTCATCTACTTGCTC
GAGATATCTAGACCCAGCTTTCTTGTACAAAGTGGTTGATCTAGAGGGCCCGCGGTTCGAACTCGAGTAT
CCATACGATGTACCAGACTACGCAGAGATCCACTAGTTCAATTCCAGCTGAGCGCCGGTCGCTACCATTA
CCAGTTGGTCTGGTGTCAAAAATAATAATAACCGGGCAGGCCATGTCTGCCCGTATTTCGCGTAAGGAAA
TCCATTATGTACTATTTAAACTCGAGCGGCCGCCAGCACAGTGGTCGACTGTGGAATGTGTGTCAGTTAG
GGTGTGGAAAGTCCCCAGGCTCCCCAGCAGGCAGAAGTATGCAAAGCATGCATCTCAATTAGTCAGCAAC
CAGGTGTGGAAAGTCCCCAGGCTCCCCAGCAGGCAGAAGTATGCAAAGCATGCATCTCAATTAGTCAGCA
ACCATAGTCCCGCCCCTAACTCCGCCCATCCCGCCCCTAACTCCGCCCAGTTCCGCCCATTCTCCGCCCC
ATGGCTGACTAATTTTTTTTATTTATGCAGAGGCCGAGGCCGCCTCGGCCTCTGAGCTATTCCAGAAGTA
GTGAGGAGGCTTTTTTGGAGGCCTAGGCTTTTGCAAAAAGCTTCACGCTGCCGCAAGCACTCAGGGCGCA
AGGGCTGCTAAAGGAAGCGGAACACGTAGAAAGCCAGTCCGCAGAAACGGTGCTGACCCCGGATGAATGT
CAGCTACTGGGCTATCTGGACAAGGGAAAACGCAAGCGCAAAGAGAAAGCAGGTAGCTTGCAGTGGGCTT
ACATGGCGATAGCTAGACTGGGCGGTTTTATGGACAGCAAGCGAACCGGAATTGCCAGCTGGGGCGCCCT
CTGGTAAGGTTGGGAAGCCCTGCAAAGTAAACTGGATGGCTTTCTTGCCGCCAAGGATCTGATGGCGCAG
GGGATCAAGATCTGATCAAGAGACAGGATGAGGATCGTTTCGCATGATTGAACAAGATGGATTGCACGCA
GGTTCTCCGGCCGCTTGGGTGGAGAGGCTATTCGGCTATGACTGGGCACAACAGACAATCGGCTGCTCTG
ATGCCGCCGTGTTCCGGCTGTCAGCGCAGGGGCGCCCGGTTCTTTTTGTCAAGACCGACCTGTCCGGTGC
CCTGAATGAACTGCAGGACGAGGCAGCGCGGCTATCGTGGCTGGCCACGACGGGCGTTCCTTGCGCAGCT
GTGCTCGACGTTGTCACTGAAGCGGGAAGGGACTGGCTGCTATTGGGCGAAGTGCCGGGGCAGGATCTCC
TGTCATCTCACCTTGCTCCTGCCGAGAAAGTATCCATCATGGCTGATGCAATGCGGCGGCTGCATACGCT
TGATCCGGCTACCTGCCCATTCGACCACCAAGCGAAACATCGCATCGAGCGAGCACGTACTCGGATGGAA
GCCGGTCTTGTCGATCAGGATGATCTGGACGAAGAGCATCAGGGGCTCGCGCCAGCCGAACTGTTCGCCA
GGCTCAAGGCGCGCATGCCCGACGGCGAGGATCTCGTCGTGACCCATGGCGATGCCTGCTTGCCGAATAT
CATGGTGGAAAATGGCCGCTTTTCTGGATTCATCGACTGTGGCCGGCTGGGTGTGGCGGACCGCTATCAG
GACATAGCGTTGGCTACCCGTGATATTGCTGAAGAGCTTGGCGGCGAATGGGCTGACCGCTTCCTCGTGC
TTTACGGTATCGCCGCTCCCGATTCGCAGCGCATCGCCTTCTATCGCCTTCTTGACGAGTTCTTCTGAGC
GGGACTCTGGGGTTCGCATCGTCGACGATAAAATAAAAGATTTTATTTAGTCTCCAGAAAAAGGGGGGAA
TGAAAGACCCCACCTGTAGGTTTGGCAAGCTAGCTTAAGTAACGCCATTTTGCAAGGCATGGAAAAATAC
ATAACTGAGAATAGAGAAGTTCAGATCAAGGTCAGGAACAGATGGAACAGCTGAATATGGGCCAAACAGG
ATATCTGTGGTAAGCAGTTCCTGCCCCGGCTCAGGGCCAAGAACAGATGGAACAGCTGAATATGGGCCAA
ACAGGATATCTGTGGTAAGCAGTTCCTGCCCCGGCTCAGGGCCAAGAACAGATGGTCCCCAGATGCGGTC
CAGCCCTCAGCAGTTTCTAGAGAACCATCAGATGTTTCCAGGGTGCCCCAAGGACCTGAAATGACCCTGT
GCCTTATTTGAACTAACCAATCAGTTCGCTTCTCGCTTCTGTTCGCGCGCTTCTGCTCCCCGAGCTCAAT
AAAAGAGCCCACAACCCCTCACTCGGCGCGCCAGTCCTCCGATTGACTGAGTCGCCCGGGTACCCGTGTA
TCCAATAAACCCTCTTGCAGTTGCATCCGACTTGTGGTCTCGCTGTTCCTTGGGAGGGTCTCCTCTGAGT
GATTGACTACCCGTCAGCGGGGGTCTTTCACATGCAGCATGTATCAAAATTAATTTGGTTTTTTTTCTTA
AGTATTTACATTAAATGGCCATAGTTGCATTAATGAATCGGCCAACGCGCGGGGAGAGGCGGTTTGCGTA
TTGGGCGCTCTTCCGCTTCCTCGCTCACTGACTCGCTGCGCTCGGTCGTTCGGCTGCGGCGAGCGGTATC
AGCTCACTCAAAGGCGGTAATACGGTTATCCACAGAATCAGGGGATAACGCAGGAAAGAACATGTGAGCA
AAAGGCCAGCAAAAGGCCAGGAACCGTAAAAAGGCCGCGTTGCTGGCGTTTTTCCATAGGCTCCGCCCCC
CTGACGAGCATCACAAAAATCGACGCTCAAGTCAGAGGTGGCGAAACCCGACAGGACTATAAAGATACCA
GGCGTTTCCCCCTGGAAGCTCCCTCGTGCGCTCTCCTGTTCCGACCCTGCCGCTTACCGGATACCTGTCC
GCCTTTCTCCCTTCGGGAAGCGTGGCGCTTTCTCATAGCTCACGCTGTAGGTATCTCAGTTCGGTGTAGG
TCGTTCGCTCCAAGCTGGGCTGTGTGCACGAACCCCCCGTTCAGCCCGACCGCTGCGCCTTATCCGGTAA
CTATCGTCTTGAGTCCAACCCGGTAAGACACGACTTATCGCCACTGGCAGCAGCCACTGGTAACAGGATT
AGCAGAGCGAGGTATGTAGGCGGTGCTACAGAGTTCTTGAAGTGGTGGCCTAACTACGGCTACACTAGAA
GAACAGTATTTGGTATCTGCGCTCTGCTGAAGCCAGTTACCTTCGGAAAAAGAGTTGGTAGCTCTTGATC
CGGCAAACAAACCACCGCTGGTAGCGGTGGTTTTTTTGTTTGCAAGCAGCAGATTACGCGCAGAAAAAAA
GGATCTCAAGAAGATCCTTTGATCTTTTCTACGGGGTCTGACGCTCAGTGGAACGAAAACTCACGTTAAG
GGATTTTGGTCATGAGATTATCAAAAAGGATCTTCACCTAGATCCTTTTGCGGCCGGCCGCAAATCAATC
TAAAGTATATATGAGTAAACTTGGTCTGACAGTTACCAATGCTTAATCAGTGAGGCACCTATCTCAGCGA
TCTGTCTATTTCGTTCATCCATAGTTGCCTGACTCCCCGTCGTGTAGATAACTACGATACGGGAGGGCTT
ACCATCTGGCCCCAGTGCTGCAATGATACCGCGAGACCCACGCTCACCGGCTCCAGATTTATCAGCAATA
AACCAGCCAGCCGGAAGGGCCGAGCGCAGAAGTGGTCCTGCAACTTTATCCGCCTCCATCCAGTCTATTA
ATTGTTGCCGGGAAGCTAGAGTAAGTAGTTCGCCAGTTAATAGTTTGCGCAACGTTGTTGCCATTGCTAC
AGGCATCGTGGTGTCACGCTCGTCGTTTGGTATGGCTTCATTCAGCTCCGGTTCCCAACGATCAAGGCGA
GTTACATGATCCCCCATGTTGTGCAAAAAAGCGGTTAGCTCCTTCGGTCCTCCGATCGTTGTCAGAAGTA
AGTTGGCCGCAGTGTTATCACTCATGGTTATGGCAGCACTGCATAATTCTCTTACTGTCATGCCATCCGT
AAGATGCTTTTCTGTGACTGGTGAGTACTCAACCAAGTCATTCTGAGAATAGTGTATGCGGCGACCGAGT
TGCTCTTGCCCGGCGTCAATACGGGATAATACCGCGCCACATAGCAGAACTTTAAAAGTGCTCATCATTG
GAAAACGTTCTTCGGGGCGAAAACTCTCAAGGATCTTACCGCTGTTGAGATCCAGTTCGATGTAACCCAC
TCGTGCACCCAACTGATCTTCAGCATCTTTTACTTTCACCAGCGTTTCTGGGTGAGCAAAAACAGGAAGG
CAAAATGCCGCAAAAAAGGGAATAAGGGCGACACGGAAATGTTGAATACTCATACTCTTCCTTTTTCAAT
ATTATTGAAGCATTTATCAGGGTTATTGTCTCATGAGCGGATACATATTTGAATGTATTTAGAAAAATAA
ACAAATAGGGGTTCCGCGCACATTTC
Features (pLannotate 1.2.2; 16 found; start..end, strand, type, name):
     22..615     +  LTR            LTR: long terminal repeat from Moloney murine leukemia virus
    678..877     +  misc_feature   MMLV Ψ: packaging signal of Moloney murine leukemia virus (MMLV)
    929..1017    +  misc_feature   MESV Ψ (fragment): packaging signal of murine embryonic stem cell virus
   1094..1510    +  CDS            gag (truncated): truncated Moloney murine leukemia virus (MMLV) gag gene lacking the start codon
   1520..1894    +  misc_feature   pol region: Moloney murine leukemia virus (MMLV) pol region containing the splice acceptor site
   1938..1962    +  protein_bind   attB1: mutant version of attB; recombination site for the Gateway® BP reaction BP Clonase™
   1998..5528    +  CDS            ATP11B: AT11B_HUMAN - Also known as ATPIF, ATPIR, KIAA0956. Experimental evidence at protein level: Swiss-Prot protein existence level 1. Catalytic component of a P4-ATPase flippase complex which catalyzes the hydrolysis of ATP coupled to the transport of aminophospholipids, phosphatidylserines (PS) and phosphatidylethanolamines (PE), from the outer to the inner leaflet of intracellular membranes (PubMed:30018401). May contribute to the maintenance of membrane lipid asymmetry in endosome compartment (PubMed:30018401). From Homo sapiens (Human).
   5542..5566    -  protein_bind   attB2: mutant version of attB; recombination site for the Gateway® BP reaction BP Clonase™
   5798..6127    +  promoter       SV40 promoter: SV40 enhancer and early promoter
   6129..6452    +  CDS            tnpA (fragment): TN5P_ECOLX - Also known as tnp. Experimental evidence at protein level: Swiss-Prot protein existence level 1. Mediates transposition of transposon Tn5 by a 'cut and paste' mechanism. First, the monomeric transposase binds the 19 bp inverted DNA repeats flanking the transposon. Then, dimerization of the DNA- bound transposase creates a synaptic DNA complex. After nicking of the first DNA strand, excision of the transposon proceeds through a series of intermediates. The transposase then mediates the insertion of the transposon at a new site by strand transfer. The activity of the wild- type tran
   6484..7275    +  CDS            neo: KKA2_KLEPN - Also known as kan, nptII. Experimental evidence at protein level: Swiss-Prot protein existence level 1. Resistance to kanamycin, neomycin, paromomycin, ribostamycin, butirosin and gentamicin B. From Klebsiella pneumoniae.
   7349..7940    +  LTR            LTR: long terminal repeat from Moloney murine leukemia virus
   8006..8058    -  CDS            lacI (fragment): lac repressor; lacI; The lac repressor binds to the lac operator to inhibit transcription in E. coli. This inhibition can be relieved by adding lactose or isopropyl-β-D-thiogalactopyranoside (IPTG).
   8241..8829    -  rep_origin     ori: high-copy-number ColE1/pMB1/pBR322/pUC origin of replication
   8993..9853    -  CDS            AmpR: β-lactamase; bla; confers resistance to ampicillin, carbenicillin, and related antibiotics
   9854..9958    -  promoter       AmpR promoter: bla
