[The description below was written by a language model from this plasmid's Addgene catalogue record and pLannotate feature annotations shown in this document.]
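Description:
pMx/ATP11B-HA is a Moloney murine leukemia virus-based retroviral vector for expressing human ATP11B in mammalian cells. The plasmid is about 10 kb and is maintained in E. coli through a high-copy ColE1/pUC-type origin and an ampicillin resistance gene (β-lactamase with its own promoter). Between the two MMLV long terminal repeats lie the elements needed to package the transcript into virions: the MMLV Ψ packaging signal, a fragment annotated as MESV Ψ, a truncated gag sequence lacking its start codon (which extends the packaging signal), and a pol-derived region carrying a splice acceptor. No separate internal promoter is annotated upstream of the insert, so ATP11B expression is presumably driven from the 5′ LTR.

The ATP11B coding sequence was introduced by Gateway cloning and is flanked by attB1 and attB2 sites. It encodes the catalytic subunit of a P4-ATPase phospholipid flippase, which couples ATP hydrolysis to translocation of aminophospholipids such as phosphatidylserine and phosphatidylethanolamine between membrane leaflets. The catalogue entry lists a C-terminal HA epitope tag for detection. The feature table does not annotate this tag separately, so its exact position relative to attB2 cannot be confirmed from the record. Downstream, still within the proviral region, an SV40 enhancer/early promoter drives a neomycin phosphotransferase gene preceded by a residual Tn5 fragment, which should allow G418 selection of transduced cells. The construct is suited to producing recombinant retrovirus in packaging cells and establishing stable lines expressing tagged ATP11B, for example to study flippase localization, activity and substrate specificity.
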