Addgene plasmid #209236: pMx/ATP11B-HA
Purpose: Mammalian expression of ATP11B
Depositing lab: Hye-Won Shin. Depositing organization: Kyoto University, Graduate School of Pharmaceutical Sciences. Publication: Phospholipid flippase activities and substrate specificities of human type IV P-type ATPases localized to the plasma membrane. Takatsu H, Tanaka G, Segawa K, Suzuki J, Nagata S, Nakayama K, Shin HW. J Biol Chem. 2014 Nov 28;289(48):33543-56. doi: 10.1074/jbc.M114.593012. Epub 2014 Oct 14. PubMed 25315773.
Backbone
  Vector backbone: pMx
  Vector type: Retroviral
Growth in bacteria
  Bacterial resistance: Ampicillin, 100 μg/mL
  Growth temperature: 30°C
  Growth strain: NEB Stable
  Copy number: Unknown
Gene/Insert
  Gene/Insert name: ATP11B
  Species: H. sapiens (human)
  Entrez Gene: ATP11B (a.k.a. ATPIF, ATPIR)
  Tag / fusion protein: HA (C terminal on insert)
  Cloning method: Gateway Cloning
Terms and licenses: Academic/Nonprofit Terms; Industry Terms: Not Available to Industry
How to cite: pMx/ATP11B-HA was a gift from Hye-Won Shin (Addgene plasmid # 209236 ; http://n2t.net/addgene:209236 ; RRID:Addgene_209236)
